Addgene plasmid #48836: pGGD006
Purpose: Provides the SV40 nuclear localization signal as GreenGate C-terminal tag module.
Depositing lab: Jan Lohmann. Depositing organization: Universitaet Heidelberg. Publication: GreenGate - A Novel, Versatile, and Efficient Cloning System for Plant Transgenesis. Lampropoulos A, Sutikovic Z, Wenzl C, Maegele I, Lohmann JU, Forner J. PLoS One. 2013 Dec 20;8(12):e83043. doi: 10.1371/journal.pone.0083043. PubMed 24376629.
Backbone
  Vector backbone: pUC19
  Backbone size w/o insert (bp): 2686
  Vector type: Golden Gate compatible cloning vector
Growth in bacteria
  Bacterial resistance: Ampicillin, 100 μg/mL
  Growth temperature: 37°C
  Growth strain: DH5alpha
  Copy number: High Copy
Gene/Insert
  Gene/Insert name: SV40 NLS
  Species: Synthetic
  Insert size (bp): 26
  Cloning method: Unknown
Terms and licenses: Academic/Nonprofit Terms; Industry Terms: Not Available to Industry
Depositor comments: This plasmid is designed for Golden Gate cloning using the BsaI enzyme. Plasmid Features (listed as bp in full plasmid sequence): BsaI site #1 = 2241-2251bp SV40 nuclear localization signal = 2252-2277bp BsaI site #2 = 2278-2288bp
How to cite: pGGD006 was a gift from Jan Lohmann (Addgene plasmid # 48836 ; http://n2t.net/addgene:48836 ; RRID:Addgene_48836)
