[The description below was written by a language model from this plasmid's Addgene catalogue record and pLannotate feature annotations shown in this document.]
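Description:
pGGD006 is a small entry-module plasmid from the GreenGate system, a Golden Gate-based toolkit for assembling plant transformation constructs. It is built on a pUC19 backbone and is maintained in E. coli as a high-copy plasmid through the ColE1/pUC-type origin, with selection on ampicillin provided by the β-lactamase gene under its native bla promoter. The depositor's full sequence is about 2.7 kb, and the remaining annotated elements are backbone remnants typical of pUC-derived cloning vectors: a lacI fragment, the CAP binding site, lac promoter and operator, a lacZα fragment, and short bom and rop fragments. SP6 and T7 promoters flank the module position and can serve as convenient priming sites for checking the insert.

The payload is a 26 bp synthetic sequence encoding the SV40 nuclear localization signal, a short basic peptide motif that directs a fused protein into the nucleus. According to the depositor's notes, it sits between two BsaI recognition sites. BsaI is a type IIS enzyme that cuts outside its recognition sequence, so digestion releases the NLS fragment with defined overhangs and without retaining the enzyme sites. In GreenGate, each module class has its own overhang pair, which fixes its position in a one-pot ordered assembly. This plasmid supplies the C-terminal tag module, placing the NLS downstream of a coding sequence module in the final expression unit. The NLS has no dedicated promoter or terminator here, since these come from other modules. The plasmid is used as a donor part when building plant transgenes whose protein product should be targeted to the nucleus.
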