Features (pLannotate 1.2.2; 12 found; start..end, strand, type, name):
     96..200     +  promoter       AmpR promoter: bla
    201..1061    +  CDS            AmpR: β-lactamase; bla; confers resistance to ampicillin, carbenicillin, and related antibiotics
   1232..1820    +  rep_origin     ori: high-copy-number ColE1/pMB1/pBR322/pUC origin of replication
   2003..2095    +  CDS            lacI (fragment): lac repressor; lacI; The lac repressor binds to the lac operator to inhibit transcription in E. coli. This inhibition can be relieved by adding lactose or isopropyl-β-D-thiogalactopyranoside (IPTG).
   2108..2129    +  protein_bind   CAP binding site: CAP binding activates transcription in the presence of cAMP. E. coli catabolite activator protein
   2144..2174    +  promoter       lac promoter: promoter for the E. coli lac operon
   2182..2198    +  protein_bind   lac operator: The lac repressor binds to the lac operator to inhibit transcription in E. coli. This inhibition can be relieved by adding lactose or isopropyl-β-D-thiogalactopyranoside (IPTG). lac repressor encoded by lacI
   2212..2230    +  promoter       SP6 promoter: promoter for bacteriophage SP6 RNA polymerase
   2299..2317    -  promoter       T7 promoter: promoter for bacteriophage T7 RNA polymerase
   2319..2471    +  CDS            lacZα (fragment): LacZα fragment of β-galactosidase; lacZ fragment
   2477..2576    -  misc_feature   bom (fragment): basis of mobility region from pBR322
   2678..1       -  CDS            rop (fragment) (across the origin): Rop protein, which maintains plasmids at low copy number; rop
>Addgene plasmid #48836 | pGGD006 | depositor full sequence | sequence record 71240 | Full Sequence
GACGAAAGGGCCTCGTGATACGCCTATTTTTATAGGTTAATGTCATGATAATAATGGTTTCTTAGACGTC
AGGTGGCACTTTTCGGGGAAATGTGCGCGGAACCCCTATTTGTTTATTTTTCTAAATACATTCAAATATG
TATCCGCTCATGAGACAATAACCCTGATAAATGCTTCAATAATATTGAAAAAGGAAGAGTATGAGTATTC
AACATTTCCGTGTCGCCCTTATTCCCTTTTTTGCGGCATTTTGCCTTCCTGTTTTTGCTCACCCAGAAAC
GCTGGTGAAAGTAAAAGATGCTGAAGATCAGTTGGGTGCACGAGTGGGTTACATCGAACTGGATCTCAAC
AGCGGTAAGATCCTTGAGAGTTTTCGCCCCGAAGAACGTTTTCCAATGATGAGCACTTTTAAAGTTCTGC
TATGTGGCGCGGTATTATCCCGTATTGACGCCGGGCAAGAGCAACTCGGTCGCCGCATACACTATTCTCA
GAATGACTTGGTTGAGTACTCACCAGTCACAGAAAAGCATCTTACGGATGGCATGACAGTAAGAGAATTA
TGCAGTGCTGCCATAACCATGAGTGATAACACTGCGGCCAACTTACTTCTGACAACGATCGGAGGACCGA
AGGAGCTAACCGCTTTTTTGCACAACATGGGGGATCATGTAACTCGCCTTGATCGTTGGGAACCGGAGCT
GAATGAAGCCATACCAAACGACGAGCGTGACACCACGATGCCTGTAGCAATGGCAACAACGTTGCGCAAA
CTATTAACTGGCGAACTACTTACTCTAGCTTCCCGGCAACAATTAATAGACTGGATGGAGGCGGATAAAG
TTGCAGGACCACTTCTGCGCTCGGCCCTTCCGGCTGGCTGGTTTATTGCTGATAAATCTGGAGCCGGTGA
GCGTGGCTCTCGAGGTATCATTGCAGCACTGGGGCCAGATGGTAAGCCCTCCCGTATCGTAGTTATCTAC
ACGACGGGGAGTCAGGCAACTATGGATGAACGAAATAGACAGATCGCTGAGATAGGTGCCTCACTGATTA
AGCATTGGTAACTGTCAGACCAAGTTTACTCATATATACTTTAGATTGATTTAAAACTTCATTTTTAATT
TAAAAGGATCTAGGTGAAGATCCTTTTTGATAATCTCATGACCAAAATCCCTTAACGTGAGTTTTCGTTC
CACTGAGCGTCAGACCCCGTAGAAAAGATCAAAGGATCTTCTTGAGATCCTTTTTTTCTGCGCGTAATCT
GCTGCTTGCAAACAAAAAAACCACCGCTACCAGCGGTGGTTTGTTTGCCGGATCAAGAGCTACCAACTCT
TTTTCCGAAGGTAACTGGCTTCAGCAGAGCGCAGATACCAAATACTGTTCTTCTAGTGTAGCCGTAGTTA
GGCCACCACTTCAAGAACTCTGTAGCACCGCCTACATACCTCGCTCTGCTAATCCTGTTACCAGTGGCTG
CTGCCAGTGGCGATAAGTCGTGTCTTACCGGGTTGGACTCAAGACGATAGTTACCGGATAAGGCGCAGCG
GTCGGGCTGAACGGGGGGTTCGTGCACACAGCCCAGCTTGGAGCGAACGACCTACACCGAACTGAGATAC
CTACAGCGTGAGCTATGAGAAAGCGCCACGCTTCCCGAAGGGAGAAAGGCGGACAGGTATCCGGTAAGCG
GCAGGGTCGGAACAGGAGAGCGCACGAGGGAGCTTCCAGGGGGAAACGCCTGGTATCTTTATAGTCCTGT
CGGGTTTCGCCACCTCTGACTTGAGCGTCGATTTTTGTGATGCTCGTCAGGGGGGCGGAGCCTATGGAAA
AACGCCAGCAACGCGGCCTTTTTACGGTTCCTGGCCTTTTGCTGGCCTTTTGCTCACATGTTCTTTCCTG
CGTTATCCCCTGATTCTGTGGATAACCGTATTACCGCCTTTGAGTGAGCTGATACCGCTCGCCGCAGCCG
AACGACCGAGCGCAGCGAGTCAGTGAGCGAGGAAGCGGAAGAGCGCCCAATACGCAAACCGCCTCTCCCC
GCGCGTTGGCCGATTCATTAATGCAGCTGGCACGACAGGTTTCCCGACTGGAAAGCGGGCAGTGAGCGCA
ACGCAATTAATGTGAGTTAGCTCACTCATTAGGCACCCCAGGCTTTACACTTTATGCTTCCGGCTCGTAT
GTTGTGTGGAATTGTGAGCGGATAACAATTTCACACGAGCTATTTAGGTGACACTATAGAAGTGAAGCTT
GGTCTCATCAGGTCCTAAGAAGAAGAGGAAGGTTTGACTGCTGAGACCGAATTCTCGCCCTATAGTGAGT
CGTATTACCTGGCCGTCGTTTTACAACGTCGTGACTGGGAAAACCCTGGCGTTACCCAACTTAATCGCCT
TGCAGCACATCCCCCTTTCGCCAGCTGGCGTAATAGCGAAGAGGCCCGCACCGATCGCCCTTCCCAACAG
TTGCGCAGCCTGAATGGCGAATGGCGCCTGATGCGGTATTTTCTCCTTACGCATCTGTGCGGTATTTCAC
ACCGCATATGGTGCACTCTCAGTACAATCTGCTCTGATGCCGCATAGTTAAGCCAGCCCCGACACCCGCC
AACACCCGCTGACGCGCCCTGACGGGCTTGTCTGCTCCCGGCATCCGCTTACAGACAAGCTGTGACCGTC
TCCGGGAGCTGCATGTGTCAGAGGTTTTCACCGTCATCACCGAAACGCGCGA
