>Addgene plasmid #48836 | pGGD006 | depositor partial sequence | sequence record 71241 | SV40 nuclear localization signal
GTCCTAAGAAGAAGAGGAAGGTTTGA
