>Addgene plasmid #48836 | pGGD006 | addgene partial sequence | sequence record 72432 | Lac-promoter 5'-CACTTTATGCTTCCGGCTCG-3'
CACGAGCTATTTAGGTGACACTATAGAAGTGAAGCTTGGTCTCATCAGGTCCTAAGAAGAAGAGGAAGGT
TTGACTGCTGAGACCGAATTCTCGCCCTATAGTGAGTCGTATTACCTGGCCGTCGTTTTACAACGTCGTG
ACTGGGAAAACCCTGGCGTTACCCAACTTAATCGCCTTGCAGCACATCCCCCTTTCGCCAGCTGGCGTAA
TAGCGAAGAGGCCCGCACCGATCGCCCTTCCCAACAGTTGCGCAGCCTGAATGGCGAATGGCGCCTGATG
CGGTATTTTCTCCTTACGCATCTGTGCGGTATTTCACACCGCATATGGTGCACTCTCAGTACAATCTGCT
CTGATGCCGCATAGTTAAGCCAGCCCCGACACCCGCCAACACCCGCTGACGCGCCCTGACGGGCTTGTCT
GCTCCCGGCATCCGCTTACAGACAAGCTGTGACCGTCTCCGGGAGCTGCATGTGTCAGAGGTTTTCACCG
TCATCACCGAAACGCGCGAGACGAAAGGGCCTCGTGATACGCCTATTTTTATAGGTTAATGTCATGATAA
TAATGGTTTCTTAGACGTCAGGTGGCACTTTTCGGGGAAATGTGCGCGGAACCCCTATTTGTTTATTTTT
CTAAATACATTCAAATATGTATCCGCTCATGAGACAATAACCCTGATAAATGCTTCAATAATATTGAAAA
AGGAAGAGTATGAGTATTCAACATTTCCGTGTCGCCCTTATTCCCTTTTTTGCGGCATTTTGCCTTCCTG
TTTTTGCTCACCCAGAAACGCTGGTGAAAGTAAAAGATGCTGAA
